>Addgene plasmid #10972 | pcDNA3.1his p66shc | addgene partial sequence | sequence record 17940 | 10972 with CMV-F
GAGCTCTCTGGCTAACTAGAGAACCCACTGCTTACTGGCTTATCGAAATTAATACGACTCACTATAGGGA
GACCCAAGCTGGCTAGCGTTTAAACTTAAGCTTACCATGGGGGGTTCTCATCATCATCATCATCATGGTA
TGGCTAGCATGACTGGTGGACAGCAAATGGGTCGGGATCTGTACGACGATGACGATAAGGTACCGAGCTC
GGATCCACTAGTCCAGTGTGGTGGAATTCGGCTTATGAATCTCCTGCCCCCCAAGCCCAAGTACAATCCA
CTCCGGAATGAGTCTCTGTCATCGCTGGAGGAAGGGGCTTCTGGGTCCACCCCCCCGGAGGAGCTGCCTT
CCCCATCAGCTTCATCCCTGGGGCCCATCCTGCCTCCTCTGCCTGGGGACGATAGTCCCACTACCCTGTG
CCCCTTCTTCCCCCGGATGAGCAACCTGAGGCTGGCCAACCCGGCTGGGGGGCGCCCAGGGTCTAAGGGG
GAGCCAGGAAGGGCAGCTGATGATGGGGAGGGGATCGTAGGGGCAGCCATGCCAGACTCAGGCCCCCTAC
CCCTCCTCCAGGACATGAACAAGCTGAGTGGAGGCGGCGGGCGCAGGACTCGGGTGGAAGGGGGCCAGCT
TGGGGGCGAGGAGTGGACCCGCCACGGGAGCTTTGTCAATAAGCCCACGCGGGGCTGGCTGCATCCCAAC
GACAAAGTCATGGGACCCGGGGTTTCCTACTTGGTTCGGTACATGGGTTGTGTGGAGGTCCTCCAGTCAA
TGCGTGCCCTGGACTTCAACACCCGGACTCAGGTCACCAGGGAGGCCATCAGTCTGGTGTGTGAGGCTGT
GCCGGGTGCTAAGGGGGCGACAAGGAGGAGAAAGCCCTGTAGCCGCCCGCTCAGCTCTATCCT
