>Addgene plasmid #10972 | pcDNA3.1his p66shc | addgene partial sequence | sequence record 17941 | 10972 with T7
GGGGGGTTCTCATCATCATCATCATCATGGTATGGCTAGCATGACTGGTGGACAGCAAATGGGTCGGGAT
CTGTACGACGATGACGATAAGGTACCGAGCTCGGATCCACTAGTCCAGTGTGGTGGAATTCGGCTTATGA
ATCTCCTGCCCCCCAAGCCCAAGTACAATCCACTCCGGAATGAGTCTCTGTCATCGCTGGAGGAAGGGGC
TTCTGGGTCCACCCCCCCGGAGGAGCTGCCTTCCCCATCAGCTTCATCCCTGGGGCCCATCCTGCCTCCT
CTGCCTGGGGACGATAGTCCCACTACCCTGTGCCCCTTCTTCCCCCGGATGAGCAACCTGAGGCTGGCCA
ACCCGGCTGGGGGGCGCCCAGGGTCTAAGGGGGAGCCAGGAAGGGCAGCTGATGATGGGGAGGGGATCGT
AGGGGCAGCCATGCCAGACTCAGGCCCCCTACCCCTCCTCCAGGACATGAACAAGCTGAGTGGAGGCGGC
GGGCGCAGGACTCGGGTGGAAGGGGGCCAGCTTGGGGGCGAGGAGTGGACCCGCCACGGGAGCTTTGTCA
ATAAGCCCACGCGGGGCTGGCTGCATCCCAACGACAAAGTCATGGGACCCGGGGTTTCCTACTTGGTTCG
GTACATGGGTTGGTGTGGAGGTCCTCCAGTCAATGCGTGCCCTGGACTTCACACCCGGACTCAGGTCACC
AGGGAGGCATCAGTCTGGTGTGTGAGGCTGTG
