>Addgene plasmid #10972 | pcDNA3.1his p66shc | addgene partial sequence | sequence record 17942 | BGHrev
GTNAGGGCCCTCTNNACTCGAGCGGCCGCCACTGNTGCTGGATATCTGCAGAATTCGGCTTTCACAGTTT
CCGCTCCACAGGNTTGCTGTAGACACAGTTCGCTGCCCGCAGAGATGATGGGCAAGTGATTGTCCATGTG
GTAGCTGATAAGGTGACTGACACTTTCAAAGCGGTGATCCTTAGTCCGAACCACACCCTCAGGGTCCACC
AGTAGCAAATGCTTAGGCTGCCCACTCTGCAAGCCAGTGAGCACATACTGGCCAGGTGTGGTCGTGCTCT
CTCGTACCAGGAAGTCCCCATTGAGCTGCAGCAGTGCCTCAGCCTCCCGCCGGCTCAGCTTCCCATGGAA
CCAGGGCTCCCCTCGGAGCTGCTCAGCCATGGACACCGACTGGGGAGGTGGAGGCACGCGAAGAGCATCT
TCGAAGGGCTTCATGTCAAACAGGTCCCGGGGTGCACTGCCATTGATAGCAGGATTGGGGGGCCCAGCAC
CACCCACTGCTTGCCGGGCCTTGTCTAGGTTCTGGACGTTGACATAGGAGGGATCATCAAAAAGCTCTCT
GCCTGGACAGGGTGGTGGAGGTGGCATCTGTTTGCGGACTTCTGGATCTCCCCCAACAGGCTGTCCTACA
GGCAATGTAGCTCCCAAGTGGCTGGGGGTCTGGGCATTGGGTGCAGTGGGTCGAGCAGCCCCTGGAGCGG
CTCCTTCCCGAAGCCTCATGTCTACCACCCCCCCCAAGGGGGGTTCCTTCCCGGGAAGTCATTATAGTAC
TGATGGTNAGGTGGGCTCTTCCTCCTCCTCATCC
