[The description below was written by a language model from this plasmid's Addgene catalogue record.]
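Description:
pcDNA3.1his p66shc is a mammalian expression plasmid built on the commercial pcDNA3.1 His backbone (about 5.5 kb without insert). It is propagated in E. coli as a high-copy plasmid under ampicillin selection, and it carries a neomycin resistance marker so that transfected mammalian cells can be selected with G418, allowing stable lines as well as transient expression. The record does not list the promoter or other regulatory elements. However, the sequencing primers given (T7 forward and BGH reverse) indicate that the insert lies between a T7 promoter/priming site and the bovine growth hormone polyadenylation region, as is typical of pcDNA3.1-series vectors.

The insert is human p66shc, the longest isoform encoded by the SHC1 adaptor protein gene. It was cloned into a single EcoRI site, which is preserved at both ends. The backbone supplies an N-terminal His tag, so the protein is made as a His-tagged fusion suitable for detection or affinity capture. No insert size is recorded.

The depositor notes that this clone carries two amino-acid differences, D2N and S60P, relative to the reference SHC1 protein entries. It is the original plasmid used in the associated study, and a corrected version has been deposited separately. That study concerned redox regulation of forkhead transcription factors through a p66shc-dependent signalling pathway, so the construct is suited to overexpressing p66shc in mammalian cells to examine its role in oxidative stress signalling. Users should take the two substitutions into account when interpreting results.
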