Addgene plasmid #10972: pcDNA3.1his p66shc
Depositing lab: Toren Finkel. Depositing organization: National Heart, Lung, and Blood Institute (NHLBI). Publication: Redox regulation of forkhead proteins through a p66shc-dependent signaling pathway. Nemoto S, Finkel T. Science. 2002 Mar 29. 295(5564):2450-2. 10.1126/science.1069004 PubMed 11884717.
Backbone
  Vector backbone: pcDNA3.1 His
  Backbone manufacturer: Invitrogen
  Backbone size w/o insert (bp): 5500
  Vector type: Mammalian Expression
  Selectable markers: Neomycin (select with G418)
Growth in bacteria
  Bacterial resistance: Ampicillin, 100 μg/mL
  Growth temperature: 37°C
  Growth strain: DH5alpha
  Copy number: High Copy
Gene/Insert
  Gene/Insert name: p66shc
  Species: H. sapiens (human)
  Entrez Gene: SHC1 (a.k.a. SHC, SHCA)
  Tag / fusion protein: His (N terminal on backbone)
  Cloning method: Restriction Enzyme; 5′ cloning site EcoRI (not destroyed); 3′ cloning site EcoRI (not destroyed)
  Sequencing primers: 5′ T7; 3′ BGHrev
Terms and licenses: Academic/Nonprofit Terms; Industry Terms: Not Available to Industry
Depositor comments: Please note that this plasmid contains D2N and S60P mutations in the p66/SHC sequence when compared to GenBank entries NP_892113.4 and NP_001123512.1. This is the original plasmid as used in the associated publication listed below. For a corrected pcDNA3.1his p66shc, please see Addgene plasmid 32574 http://www.addgene.org/32574
How to cite: pcDNA3.1his p66shc was a gift from Toren Finkel (Addgene plasmid # 10972 ; http://n2t.net/addgene:10972 ; RRID:Addgene_10972)
